Addgene plasmid #138808: pPD717 DsRed-Express2-ZF151
Purpose: Constitutive expression of DsRed-Express2-ZF151 under the CMV promoter.
Depositing lab: Joshua Leonard. Depositing organization: Northwestern University.
Backbone
  Vector backbone: pPD005 pcDNA Golden Gate
  Vector type: Mammalian Expression, Synthetic Biology
Growth in bacteria
  Bacterial resistance: Ampicillin, 100 μg/mL
  Growth temperature: 37°C
  Growth strain: DH5alpha
  Copy number: High Copy
Gene/Insert
  Gene/Insert name: DsRed-Express2-ZF151
  Species: Synthetic
  Promoter: CMV
  Tag / fusion protein: 3xFlag (N terminal on insert)
  Cloning method: Restriction Enzyme; 5′ cloning site NheI (not destroyed); 3′ cloning site NotI (not destroyed)
  Sequencing primers: 5′ CGCAAATGGGCGGTAGGCGTG; 3′ TAGAAGGCACAGTCGAGG
Terms and licenses: Academic/Nonprofit Terms; Industry Terms: Not Available to Industry
Depositor comments: Leonard Lab plasmid reference number: L1345
How to cite: pPD717 DsRed-Express2-ZF151 was a gift from Joshua Leonard (Addgene plasmid # 138808 ; http://n2t.net/addgene:138808 ; RRID:Addgene_138808)
