[The description below was written by a language model from this plasmid's Addgene catalogue record and pLannotate feature annotations shown in this document.]
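Description:
pPD717 DsRed-Express2-ZF151 is a mammalian expression plasmid built on pPD005, a pcDNA-type backbone adapted for Golden Gate assembly and used in synthetic biology work. It is maintained in E. coli as a high-copy plasmid through a ColE1/pUC-type origin and selected with ampicillin via the β-lactamase gene and its native promoter. An f1 phage origin is also present. The sequenced record is about 5.4 kb.

The payload is a synthetic fusion protein, DsRed-Express2-ZF151, carrying an N-terminal 3xFLAG epitope tag and cloned between NheI and NotI sites, both of which are retained. Transcription is driven constitutively by the human cytomegalovirus immediate early enhancer and promoter and terminated by the bovine growth hormone polyadenylation signal. A T7 promoter lies just upstream of the coding region, as is typical of pcDNA vectors. The feature table annotates the FLAG tag (as a fragment) and the DsRed-Express2 open reading frame, a rapidly maturing fluorescent protein derived from Discosoma. The roughly 360 nt between the end of DsRed-Express2 and the poly(A) signal is unannotated and presumably holds the ZF151 portion. The name suggests a zinc finger domain, but the record does not describe it.

Downstream, an SV40 early promoter and SV40 poly(A) signal flank only a short fragment of a bleomycin-resistance gene, so no intact mammalian selection marker is annotated and the plasmid seems suited mainly to transient transfection. The short HIV-1 LTR, lacI and bom hits are fragmentary annotations, not functional modules. The stated purpose is constitutive expression of the fusion in mammalian cells, where the red fluorescence and FLAG tag would allow it to be detected.
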