Features (pLannotate 1.2.2; 21 found; start..end, strand, type, name):
     28..80      -  misc_feature   bom (fragment): basis of mobility region from pBR322
    235..614     +  enhancer       CMV enhancer: human cytomegalovirus immediate early enhancer
    615..818     +  promoter       CMV promoter: human cytomegalovirus (CMV) immediate early promoter
    814..847     +  LTR            5' LTR (truncated) (fragment): truncated 5' long terminal repeat (LTR) from HIV-1
    863..881     +  promoter       T7 promoter: promoter for bacteriophage T7 RNA polymerase
    952..975     +  CDS            3xFLAG (fragment): three tandem FLAG® epitope tags
   1045..1719    +  CDS            DsRed-Express2: DsRed-Express2 is a basic (constitutively fluorescent) orange fluorescent protein published in 2008, derived from Discosoma sp.. It is reported to be a rapidly-maturing protein.
   2082..2193    +  polyA_signal   bGH poly(A) signal: bovine growth hormone polyadenylation signal
   2310..2331    +  promoter       SV40 promoter (fragment): SV40 enhancer and early promoter
   2352..2780    +  rep_origin     f1 ori (sequence partly withheld): f1 bacteriophage origin of replication; arrow indicates direction of (+) strand synthesis
   2785..2807    +  promoter       SV40 promoter (fragment): SV40 enhancer and early promoter
   2808..2999    +  promoter       SV40 promoter: SV40 early promoter
   3026..3124    +  CDS            ble (fragment): BLE_KLEPN - Experimental evidence at protein level: Swiss-Prot protein existence level 1. Binding protein with a strong affinity to the bleomycin family of antibiotics. Binds to CL990; an antimitotic-antibiotic compound. From Klebsiella pneumoniae.
   3119..3240    +  polyA_signal   SV40 poly(A) signal: SV40 polyadenylation signal
   3313..3329    -  protein_bind   lac operator: The lac repressor binds to the lac operator to inhibit transcription in E. coli. This inhibition can be relieved by adding lactose or isopropyl-β-D-thiogalactopyranoside (IPTG). lac repressor encoded by lacI
   3337..3367    -  promoter       lac promoter: promoter for the E. coli lac operon
   3382..3403    -  protein_bind   CAP binding site: CAP binding activates transcription in the presence of cAMP. E. coli catabolite activator protein
   3416..3508    -  CDS            lacI (fragment): lac repressor; lacI; The lac repressor binds to the lac operator to inhibit transcription in E. coli. This inhibition can be relieved by adding lactose or isopropyl-β-D-thiogalactopyranoside (IPTG).
   3691..4279    -  rep_origin     ori: high-copy-number ColE1/pMB1/pBR322/pUC origin of replication
   4450..5310    -  CDS            AmpR: β-lactamase; bla; confers resistance to ampicillin, carbenicillin, and related antibiotics
   5311..5415    -  promoter       AmpR promoter: bla
>Addgene plasmid #138808 | pPD717 DsRed-Express2-ZF151 | addgene full sequence | sequence record 320928 | Addgene NGS Result
GACGGATCGGGAGATCTCCCGATCCCCTATGGTGCACTCTCAGTACAATCTGCTCTGATGCCGCATAGTT
AAGCCAGTATCTGCTCCCTGCTTGTGTGTTGGAGGTCGCTGAGTAGTGCGCGAGCAAAATTTAAGCTACA
ACAAGGCAAGGCTTGACCGACAATTGCATGAAGAATCTGCTTAGGGTTAGGCGTTTTGCGCTGCTTCGCG
ATGTACGGGCCAGATATACGCGTTGACATTGATTATTGACTAGTTATTAATAGTAATCAATTACGGGGTC
ATTAGTTCATAGCCCATATATGGAGTTCCGCGTTACATAACTTACGGTAAATGGCCCGCCTGGCTGACCG
CCCAACGACCCCCGCCCATTGACGTCAATAATGACGTATGTTCCCATAGTAACGCCAATAGGGACTTTCC
ATTGACGTCAATGGGTGGAGTATTTACGGTAAACTGCCCACTTGGCAGTACATCAAGTGTATCATATGCC
AAGTACGCCCCCTATTGACGTCAATGACGGTAAATGGCCCGCCTGGCATTATGCCCAGTACATGACCTTA
TGGGACTTTCCTACTTGGCAGTACATCTACGTATTAGTCATCGCTATTACCATGGTGATGCGGTTTTGGC
AGTACATCAATGGGCGTGGATAGCGGTTTGACTCACGGGGATTTCCAAGTCTCCACCCCATTGACGTCAA
TGGGAGTTTGTTTTGGCACCAAAATCAACGGGACTTTCCAAAATGTCGTAACAACTCCGCCCCATTGACG
CAAATGGGCGGTAGGCGTGTACGGTGGGAGGTCTATATAAGCAGAGCTCTCTGGCTAACTAGAGAACCCA
CTGCTTACTGGCTTATCGAAATTAATACGACTCACTATAGGGAGTCCCAAGCTGGCTAGCGCCACCATGG
ATTATAAGGATCACGATGGCGACTACAAGGACCACGATATTGACTACAAAGACGATGACGATAAAATGGC
TCCTAAGAAAAAGCGCAAAGTCGGTATCCATGGCGTTCCCGGATCAGGCTCCGGAAGTGGCTCCATGGAT
AGCACTGAGAACGTCATCAAGCCCTTCATGCGCTTCAAGGTGCACATGGAGGGCTCCGTGAACGGCCACG
AGTTCGAGATCGAGGGCGAGGGCGAGGGCAAGCCCTACGAGGGCACCCAGACCGCCAAGCTCCAGGTGAC
CAAGGGCGGCCCCCTGCCCTTCGCCTGGGACATCCTGTCCCCCCAGTTCCAGTACGGCTCCAAGGTGTAC
GTGAAGCACCCCGCCGACATCCCCGACTACAAGAAGCTGTCCTTCCCCGAGGGCTTCAAGTGGGAGCGCG
TGATGAACTTCGAGGACGGCGGCGTGGTGACCGTGACCCAGGACTCCTCCCTCCAGGACGGCACCTTCAT
CTACCACGTGAAGTTCATCGGCGTGAACTTCCCCTCCGACGGCCCCGTAATGCAGAAGAAAACTCTGGGC
TGGGAGCCCTCCACCGAGCGCCTGTACCCCCGCGACGGCGTGCTGAAGGGCGAGATCCACAAGGCGCTGA
AGCTGAAGGGCGGCGGCCACTACCTGGTGGAGTTCAAGTCAATCTACATGGCCAAGAAGCCCGTGAAGCT
GCCCGGCTACTACTACGTGGACTCCAAGCTGGACATCACCTCCCACAACGAGGACTACACCGTGGTGGAG
CAGTACGAGCGCGCCGAGGCCCGCCACCACCTGTTCCAGTCTGGTTCTGGTTCTGGTTCAGGATCCGGTA
CCGGTGGAGCTAGACCCGGGGAGCGCCCCTTCCAGTGTCGCATTTGCATGCGGAACTTTTCGATTCCAAA
TCATTTGGCTAGACATACCCGTACTCATACCGGTGAAAAACCGTTTCAGTGTCGGATCTGTATGCGAAAT
TTCTCCCAATCTGCTCATTTGAAAAGACATCTACGTACGCACACCGGCGAGAAGCCATTCCAATGCCGAA
TATGCATGCGCAACTTCAGTCAAGATGTTTCTTTGGTTAGACACCTAAAAACCCACCTGAGAGGATCTTA
AGCGGCCGCTCGAGTCTAGAGGGCCCGTTTAAACCCGCTGATCAGCCTCGACTGTGCCTTCTAGTTGCCA
GCCATCTGTTGTTTGCCCCTCCCCCGTGCCTTCCTTGACCCTGGAAGGTGCCACTCCCACTGTCCTTTCC
TAATAAAATGAGGAAATTGCATCGCATTGTCTGAGTAGGTGTCATTCTATTCTGGGGGGTGGGGTGGGGC
AGGACAGCAAGGGGGAGGATTGGGAAGTCAATAGCAGGCATGCTGGGGATGCGGTGGGCTCTATGGCTTC
TGAGGCGGAAAGAACCAGCTGGGGCTCTAGGGGGTATCCCC
[124 nt withheld, positions 2352-2475]
C
[91 nt withheld, positions 2477-2567]
A
[49 nt withheld, positions 2569-2617]
CCTTTGACGTTGGAGTCCACGTTCTTT
[37 nt withheld, positions 2645-2681]
ACCCTATCTCGGTCTATTCTTTTGATTTATAAGGGATTTTGCCGATTTCGGCCTATTGGTTAAAAAATGA
GCTGATTTAACAAAAATTTAACGCGAATTAATTCTGTGGAATGTGTGTCAGTTAGGCTCAATTAGTCAGC
AACCATAGTCCCGCCCCTAACTCCGCCCATCCCGCCCCTAACTCCGCCCAGTTCCGCCCATTCTCCGCCC
CATGGCTGACTAATTTTTTTTATTTATGCAGAGGCCGAGGCCGCCTCTGCCTCTGAGCTATTCCAGAAGT
AGTGAGGAGGCTTTTTTGGAGGCCTAGGCTTTTGCAAAAAGCTCCCGGGAGCTTGTATATCCATTTTCGG
AGGTTGGGCTTCGGAATCGTTTTCCGGGACGCCGGCTGGATGATCCTCCAGCGCGGGGATCTCATGCTGG
AGTTCTTCGCCCACCCCAACTTGTTTATTGCAGCTTATAATGGTTACAAATAAAGCAATAGCATCACAAA
TTTCACAAATAAAGCATTTTTTTCACTGCATTCTAGTTGTGGTTTGTCCAAACTCATCAATGTATCTTAT
CATGTCTGTATACCGTCGACCTCTAGCTAGAGCTTGGCGTAATCATGGTCATAGCTGTTTCCTGTGTGAA
ATTGTTATCCGCTCACAATTCCACACAACATACGAGCCGGAAGCATAAAGTGTAAAGCCTGGGGTGCCTA
ATGAGTGAGCTAACTCACATTAATTGCGTTGCGCTCACTGCCCGCTTTCCAGTCGGGAAACCTGTCGTGC
CAGCTGCATTAATGAATCGGCCAACGCGCGGGGAGAGGCGGTTTGCGTATTGGGCGCTCTTCCGCTTCCT
CGCTCACTGACTCGCTGCGCTCGGTCGTTCGGCTGCGGCGAGCGGTATCAGCTCACTCAAAGGCGGTAAT
ACGGTTATCCACAGAATCAGGGGATAACGCAGGAAAGAACATGTGAGCAAAAGGCCAGCAAAAGGCCAGG
AACCGTAAAAAGGCCGCGTTGCTGGCGTTTTTCCATAGGCTCCGCCCCCCTGACGAGCATCACAAAAATC
GACGCTCAAGTCAGAGGTGGCGAAACCCGACAGGACTATAAAGATACCAGGCGTTTCCCCCTGGAAGCTC
CCTCGTGCGCTCTCCTGTTCCGACCCTGCCGCTTACCGGATACCTGTCCGCCTTTCTCCCTTCGGGAAGC
GTGGCGCTTTCTCATAGCTCACGCTGTAGGTATCTCAGTTCGGTGTAGGTCGTTCGCTCCAAGCTGGGCT
GTGTGCACGAACCCCCCGTTCAGCCCGACCGCTGCGCCTTATCCGGTAACTATCGTCTTGAGTCCAACCC
GGTAAGACACGACTTATCGCCACTGGCAGCAGCCACTGGTAACAGGATTAGCAGAGCGAGGTATGTAGGC
GGTGCTACAGAGTTCTTGAAGTGGTGGCCTAACTACGGCTACACTAGAAGAACAGTATTTGGTATCTGCG
CTCTGCTGAAGCCAGTTACCTTCGGAAAAAGAGTTGGTAGCTCTTGATCCGGCAAACAAACCACCGCTGG
TAGCGGTGGTTTTTTTGTTTGCAAGCAGCAGATTACGCGCAGAAAAAAAGGATCTCAAGAAGATCCTTTG
ATCTTTTCTACGGGGTCTGACGCTCAGTGGAACGAAAACTCACGTTAAGGGATTTTGGTCATGAGATTAT
CAAAAAGGATCTTCACCTAGATCCTTTTAAATTAAAAATGAAGTTTTAAATCAATCTAAAGTATATATGA
GTAAACTTGGTCTGACAGTTACCAATGCTTAATCAGTGAGGCACCTATCTCAGCGATCTGTCTATTTCGT
TCATCCATAGTTGCCTGACTCCCCGTCGTGTAGATAACTACGATACGGGAGGGCTTACCATCTGGCCCCA
GTGCTGCAATGATACCGCGAGATCCACGCTCACCGGCTCCAGATTTATCAGCAATAAACCAGCCAGCCGG
AAGGGCCGAGCGCAGAAGTGGTCCTGCAACTTTATCCGCCTCCATCCAGTCTATTAATTGTTGCCGGGAA
GCTAGAGTAAGTAGTTCGCCAGTTAATAGTTTGCGCAACGTTGTTGCCATTGCTACAGGCATCGTGGTGT
CACGCTCGTCGTTTGGTATGGCTTCATTCAGCTCCGGTTCCCAACGATCAAGGCGAGTTACATGATCCCC
CATGTTGTGCAAAAAAGCGGTTAGCTCCTTCGGTCCTCCGATCGTTGTCAGAAGTAAGTTGGCCGCAGTG
TTATCACTCATGGTTATGGCAGCACTGCATAATTCTCTTACTGTCATGCCATCCGTAAGATGCTTTTCTG
TGACTGGTGAGTACTCAACCAAGTCATTCTGAGAATAGTGTATGCGGCGACCGAGTTGCTCTTGCCCGGC
GTCAATACGGGATAATACCGCGCCACATAGCAGAACTTTAAAAGTGCTCATCATTGGAAAACGTTCTTCG
GGGCGAAAACTCTCAAGGATCTTACCGCTGTTGAGATCCAGTTCGATGTAACCCACTCGTGCACCCAACT
GATCTTCAGCATCTTTTACTTTCACCAGCGTTTCTGGGTGAGCAAAAACAGGAAGGCAAAATGCCGCAAA
AAAGGGAATAAGGGCGACACGGAAATGTTGAATACTCATACTCTTCCTTTTTCAATATTATTGAAGCATT
TATCAGGGTTATTGTCTCATGAGCGGATACATATTTGAATGTATTTAGAAAAATAAACAAATAGGGGTTC
CGCGCACATTTCCCCGAAAAGTGCCACCTGACGTC
