>Addgene plasmid #138808 | pPD717 DsRed-Express2-ZF151 | depositor partial sequence | sequence record 268283 | dsRedExpress2-ZF151 gene
ATGGATTATAAGGATCACGATGGCGACTACAAGGACCACGATATTGACTACAAAGACGATGACGATAAAA
TGGCTCCTAAGAAAAAGCGCAAAGTCGGTATCCATGGCGTTCCCGGATCAGGCTCCGGAAGTGGCTCCAT
GGATAGCACTGAGAACGTCATCAAGCCCTTCATGCGCTTCAAGGTGCACATGGAGGGCTCCGTGAACGGC
CACGAGTTCGAGATCGAGGGCGAGGGCGAGGGCAAGCCCTACGAGGGCACCCAGACCGCCAAGCTCCAGG
TGACCAAGGGCGGCCCCCTGCCCTTCGCCTGGGACATCCTGTCCCCCCAGTTCCAGTACGGCTCCAAGGT
GTACGTGAAGCACCCCGCCGACATCCCCGACTACAAGAAGCTGTCCTTCCCCGAGGGCTTCAAGTGGGAG
CGCGTGATGAACTTCGAGGACGGCGGCGTGGTGACCGTGACCCAGGACTCCTCCCTCCAGGACGGCACCT
TCATCTACCACGTGAAGTTCATCGGCGTGAACTTCCCCTCCGACGGCCCCGTAATGCAGAAGAAAACTCT
GGGCTGGGAGCCCTCCACCGAGCGCCTGTACCCCCGCGACGGCGTGCTGAAGGGCGAGATCCACAAGGCG
CTGAAGCTGAAGGGCGGCGGCCACTACCTGGTGGAGTTCAAGTCAATCTACATGGCCAAGAAGCCCGTGA
AGCTGCCCGGCTACTACTACGTGGACTCCAAGCTGGACATCACCTCCCACAACGAGGACTACACCGTGGT
GGAGCAGTACGAGCGCGCCGAGGCCCGCCACCACCTGTTCCAGTCTGGTTCTGGTTCTGGTTCAGGATCC
GGTACCGGTGGAGCTAGACCCGGGGAGCGCCCCTTCCAGTGTCGCATTTGCATGCGGAACTTTTCGATTC
CAAATCATTTGGCTAGACATACCCGTACTCATACCGGTGAAAAACCGTTTCAGTGTCGGATCTGTATGCG
AAATTTCTCCCAATCTGCTCATTTGAAAAGACATCTACGTACGCACACCGGCGAGAAGCCATTCCAATGC
CGAATATGCATGCGCAACTTCAGTCAAGATGTTTCTTTGGTTAGACACCTAAAAACCCACCTGAGAGGAT
CTTAA
